>Addgene plasmid #225977 | pRC055 | addgene full sequence | sequence record 448801 | Addgene NGS Result
CAACGTCTCATTTTCGCCAGATATCGACGTCTTAAGACCCACTTTCACATTTAAGTTGTTTTTCTAATCC
GCATATGATCAATTCAAGGCCGAATAAGAAGGCTGGCTCTGCACCTTGGTGATCAAATAATTCGATAGCT
TGTCGTAATAATGGCGGCATACTATCAGTAGTAGGTGTTTCCCTTTCTTCTTTAGCGACTTGATGCTCTT
GATCTTCCAATACGCAACCTAAAGTAAAATGCCCCACAGCGCTGAGTGCATATAATGCATTCTCTAGTGA
AAAACCTTGTTGGCATAAAAAGGCTAATTGATTTTCGAGAGTTTCATACTGTTTTTCTGTAGGCCGTGTA
CCTAAATGTACTTTTGCTCCATCGCGATGACTTAGTAAAGCACATCTAAAACTTTTAGCGTTATTACGTA
AAAAATCTTGCCAGCTTTCCCCTTCTAAAGGGCAAAAGTGAGTATGGTGCCTATCTAACATCTCAATGGC
TAAGGCGTCGAGCAAAGCCCGCTTATTTTTTACATGCCAATACAATGTAGGCTGCTCTACACCTAGCTTC
TGGGCGAGTTTACGGGTTGTTAAACCTTCGATTCCGACCTCATTAAGCAGCTCTAATGCGCTGTTAATCA
CTTTACTTTTATCTAATCTAGACATCATTAATTCCTAATTTTTGTTGACACTCTATCGTTGATAGAGTTA
TTTTACCACTCCCTATCAGTGATAGAGAAAAGATATACTAAAAGAGGAGAAAACTGATATGATCGAAAAA
AAAAAGTCCTTCGCCAAGGGCATGGGCGTGAAGTCCACACTCGTGTCCGGCTCCAAAGTGTACATGACAA
CCTTCGCCGAAGGCAGCGACGCCAGGCTGGAAAAGATCGTGGAGGGCGACAGCATCAGGAGCGTGAATGA
GGGCGAGGCCTTCAGCGCTGAAATGGCCGATAAAAACGCCGGCTATAAGATCGGCAACGCCAAATTCAGC
CATCCTAAGGGCTACGCCGTGGTGGCTAACAACCCTCTGTATACAGGACCCGTCCAGCAGGATATGCTCG
GCCTGAAGGAAACTCTGGAAAAGAGGTACTTCGGCGAGAGCGCTGATGGCAATGACAATATTTGTATCCA
GGTGATCCATAACATCCTGGACATTGAAAAAATCCTCGCCGAATACATTACCAACGCCGCCTACGCCGTC
AACAATATCTCCGGCCTGGATAAGGACATTATTGGATTCGGCAAGTTCTCCACAGTGTATACCTACGACG
AATTCAAAGACCCCGAGCACCATAGGGCCGCTTTCAACAATAACGATAAGCTCATCAACGCCATCAAGGC
CCAGTATGACGAGTTCGACAACTTCCTCGATAACCCCAGACTCGGCTATTTCGGCCAGGCCTTTTTCAGC
AAGGAGGGCAGAAATTACATCATCAATTACGGCAACGAATGCTATGACATTCTGGCCCTCCTGAGCGGAC
TGGCGCACTGGGTGGTCGCTAACAACGAAGAAGAGTCCAGGATCTCCAGGACCTGGCTCTACAACCTCGA
TAAGAACCTCGACAACGAATACATCTCCACCCTCAACTACCTCTACGACAGGATCACCAATGAGCTGACC
AACTCCTTCTCCAAGAACTCCGCCGCCAACGTGAACTATATTGCCGAAACTCTGGGAATCAACCCTGCCG
AATTCGCCGAACAATATTTCAGATTCAGCATTATGAAAGAGCAGAAAAACCTCGGATTCAATATCACCAA
GCTCAGGGAAGTGATGCTGGACAGGAAGGATATGTCCGAGATCAGGAAAAATCATAAGGTGTTCGACTCC
ATCAGGACCAAGGTCTACACCATGATGGACTTTGTGATTTATAGGTATTACATCGAAGAGGATGCCAAGG
TGGCTGCCGCCAATAAGTCCCTCCCCGATAATGAGAAGTCCCTGAGCGAGAAGGATATCTTTGTGATTAA
CCTGAGGGGCTCCTTCAACGACGACCAGAAGGATGCCCTCTACTACGATGAAGCTAATAGAATTTGGAGA
AAGCTCGAAAATATCATGCACAACATCAAGGAATTTAGGGGAAACAAGACAAGAGAGTATAAGAAGAAGG
ACGCCCCTAGACTGCCCAGAATCCTGCCCGCTGGCCGTGATGTTTCCGCCTTCAGCAAACTCATGTATGC
CCTGACCATGTTCCTGGATGGCAAGGAGATCAACGACCTCCTGACCACCCTGATTAATAAATTCGATAAC
ATCCAGAGCTTCCTGAAGGTGATGCCTCTCATCGGAGTCAACGCTAAGTTCGTGGAGGAATACGCCTTTT
TCAAAGACTCCGCCAAGATCGCCGATGAGCTGAGGCTGATCAAGTCCTTCGCTAGAATGGGAGAACCTAT
TGCCGATGCCAGGAGGGCCATGTATATCGACGCCATCCGTATTTTAGGAACCAACCTGTCCTATGATGAG
CTCAAGGCCCTCGCCGACACCTTTTCCCTGGACGAGAACGGAAACAAGCTCAAGAAAGGCAAGCACGGCA
TGAGAAATTTCATTATTAATAACGTGATCAGCAATAAAAGGTTCCACTACCTGATCAGATACGGTGATCC
TGCCCACCTCCATGAGATCGCCAAAAACGAGGCCGTGGTGAAGTTCGTGCTCGGCAGGATCGCTGACATC
CAGAAAAAACAGGGCCAGAACGGCAAGAACCAGATCGACAGGTACTACGAAACTTGTATCGGAAAGGATA
AGGGCAAGAGCGTGAGCGAAAAGGTGGACGCTCTCACAAAGATCATCACCGGAATGAACTACGACCAATT
CGACAAGAAAAGGAGCGTCATTGAGGACACCGGCAGGGAAAACGCCGAGAGGGAGAAGTTTAAAAAGATC
ATCAGCCTGTACCTCACCGTGATCTACCACATCCTCAAGAATATTGTCAATATCAACGCCAGGTACGTCA
TCGGATTCCATTGCGTCGAGCGTGATGCTCAACTGTACAAGGAGAAAGGCTACGACATCAATCTCAAGAA
ACTGGAAGAGAAGGGATTCAGCTCCGTCACCAAGCTCTGCGCTGGCATTGATGAAACTGCCCCCGATAAG
AGAAAGGACGTGGAAAAGGAGATGGCTGAAAGAGCCAAGGAGAGCATTGACAGCCTCGAGAGCGCCAACC
CCAAGCTGTATGCCAATTACATCAAATACAGCGACGAGAAGAAAGCCGAGGAGTTCACCAGGCAGATTAA
CAGGGAGAAGGCCAAAACCGCCCTGAACGCCTACCTGAGGAACACCAAGTGGAATGTGATCATCAGGGAG
GACCTCCTGAGAATTGACAACAAGACATGTACCCTGTTCGCAAACAAGGCCGTCGCCCTGGAAGTGGCCA
GGTATGTCCACGCCTATATCAACGACATTGCCGAGGTCAATTCCTACTTCCAACTGTACCATTACATCAT
GCAGAGAATTATCATGAATGAGAGGTACGAGAAAAGCAGCGGAAAGGTGTCCGAGTACTTCGACGCTGTG
AATGACGAGAAGAAGTACAACGATAGGCTCCTGAAACTGCTGTGTGTGCCTTTCGGCTACTGTATCCCCA
GGTTTAAGAACCTGAGCATCGAGGCCCTGTTCGATAGGAACGAGGCCGCCAAGTTCGACAAGGAGAAAAA
GAAGGTGTCCGGCAATTCCTAACTCGAGTAAGGATCTCCAGGCATCAAATAAAACGAAAGGCTCAGTCGA
AAGACTGGGCCTTTCGTTTTATCTGTTGTTTGTCGGTGAACGCTCTCTACTAGAGTCACACTGGCTCACC
TTCGGGTGGGCCTTTCTGCGTTTATACCTAGGGATATATTCCGCTTCCTCGCTCACTGACTCGCTACGCT
CGGTCGTTCGACTGCGGCGAGCGGAAATGGCTTACGAACGGGGCGGAGATTTCCTGGAAGATGCCAGGAA
GATACTTAACAGGGAAGTGAGAGGGCCGCGGCAAAGCCGTTTTTCCATAGGCTCCGCCCCCCTGACAAGC
ATCACGAAATCTGACGCTCAAATCAGTGGTGGCGAAACCCGACAGGACTATAAAGATACCAGGCGTTTCC
CCCTGGCGGCTCCCTCGTGCGCTCTCCTGTTCCTGCCTTTCGGTTTACCGGTGTCATTCCGCTGTTATGG
CCGCGTTTGTCTCATTCCACGCCTGACACTCAGTTCCGGGTAGGCAGTTCGCTCCAAGCTGGACTGTATG
CACGAACCCCCCGTTCAGTCCGACCGCTGCGCCTTATCCGGTAACTATCGTCTTGAGTCCAACCCGGAAA
GACATGCAAAAGCACCACTGGCAGCAGCCACTGGTAATTGATTTAGAGGAGTTAGTCTTGAAGTCATGCG
CCGGTTAAGGCTAAACTGAAAGGACAAGTTTTGGTGACTGCGCTCCTCCAAGCCAGTTACCTCGGTTCAA
AGAGTTGGTAGCTCAGAGAACCTTCGAAAAACCGCCCTGCAAGGCGGTTTTTTCGTTTTCAGAGCAAGAG
ATTACGCGCAGACCAAAACGATCTCAAGAAGATCATCTTATTAATCAGATAAAATATTTCTAGATTTCAG
TGCAATTTATCTCTTCAAATGTAGCACCTGAAGTCAGCCCCATACGATATAAGTTGTTACTAGTGCTTGG
ATTCTCACCAATAAAAAACGCCCGGCGGCAACCGAGCGTTCTGAACAAATCCAGATGGAGTTCTGAGGTC
ATTACTGGATCTATCAACAGGAGTCCAAGCGAGCTCGATATCAAATTACGCCCCGCCCTGCCACTCATCG
CAGTACTGTTGTAATTCATTAAGCATTCTGCCGACATGGAAGCCATCACAAACGGCATGATGAACCTGAA
TCGCCAGCGGCATCAGCACCTTGTCGCCTTGCGTATAATATTTGCCCATGGTGAAAACGGGGGCGAAGAA
GTTGTCCATATTGGCCACGTTTAAATCAAAACTGGTGAAACTCACCCAGGGATTGGCTGAGACGAAAAAC
ATATTCTCAATAAACCCTTTAGGGAAATAGGCCAGGTTTTCACCGTAACACGCCACATCTTGCGAATATA
TGTGTAGAAACTGCCGGAAATCGTCGTGGTATTCACTCCAGAGCGATGAAAACGTTTCAGTTTGCTCATG
GAAAACGGTGTAACAAGGGTGAACACTATCCCATATCACCAGCTCACCGTCTTTCATTGCCATACGAAAT
TCCGGATGAGCATTCATCAGGCGGGCAAGAATGTGAATAAAGGCCGGATAAAACTTGTGCTTATTTTTCT
TTACGGTCTTTAAAAAGGCCGTAATATCCAGCTGAACGGTCTGGTTATAGGTACATTGAGCAACTGACTG
AAATGCCTCAAAATGTTCTTTACGATGCCATTGGGATATATCAACGGTGGTATATCCAGTGATTTTTTTC
TCCATTTTAGCTTCCTTAGCTCCTGAAAATCTCGATAACTCAAAAAATACGCCCGGTAGTGATCTTATTT
CATTATGGTGAAAGTTGGAACCTCTTACGTGCCGAT
Features (pLannotate 1.2.2; 10 found; start..end, strand, type, name):
     32..655     -  CDS            TetR: tetracycline repressor TetR; tetR from transposon Tn10; TetR binds to the tetracycline operator tetO to inhibit transcription. This inhibition can be relieved by adding tetracycline or doxycycline.
    674..729     +  promoter       tetR/tetA promoters: tetR; overlapping promoters for bacterial tetR and tetA
    759..3659    +  CDS            RfxCas13d: RNA-targeting Type VI CRISPR protein from Ruminococcus flavefaciens strain XPD3002 (Konermann et al., 2018)
   3686..3757    +  terminator     rrnB T1 terminator: transcription terminator T1 from the E. coli rrnB gene
   3773..3800    +  terminator     T7Te terminator: phage T7 early transcription terminator
   3819..3874    -  rep_origin     RSF ori (fragment): Plasmids containing the RSF 1030 origin of replication can be propagated in E. coli cells that contain additional plasmids with compatible origins.
   3962..4507    -  rep_origin     p15A ori: Plasmids containing the medium-copy-number p15A origin of replication can be propagated in E. coli cells that contain a second plasmid with the ColE1 origin.
   4621..4715    -  terminator     lambda t0 terminator: transcription terminator from phage lambda
   4739..5395    -  CDS            cat: CAT_ECOLX - Experimental evidence at protein level: Swiss-Prot protein existence level 1. This enzyme is an effector of chloramphenicol resistance in bacteria. From Escherichia coli. This protein is used as a marker in many commonly used cloning vectors, such as pACYC184.
   5396..2       -  promoter       cat promoter (across the origin): promoter of the E. coli cat gene encoding chloramphenicol acetyltransferase
