[The description below was written by a language model from this plasmid's Addgene catalogue record and pLannotate feature annotations shown in this document.]
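Description:
pRC055 is a bacterial CRISPR expression plasmid of about 5.5 kb, built on a p15A backbone, that produces dRxCas13d under tetracycline-inducible control. It replicates in E. coli through the p15A origin, which is compatible with ColE1-type plasmids and so allows co-maintenance with partner plasmids. The catalogue lists the plasmid as high copy, although p15A is generally regarded as a medium-copy origin. A short fragment annotated as RSF ori lies next to it and is probably a partial sequence match rather than a functional second origin. Selection is by chloramphenicol, through a cat gene driven by its own promoter and followed by the lambda t0 terminator.

The payload is a divergent Tn10-style tet cassette. The TetR repressor is encoded on one strand, and the overlapping tetR/tetA promoter region drives the Cas13d coding sequence on the other. TetR binds the tet operators and keeps transcription off until a tetracycline-class inducer relieves repression, giving titratable expression. The open reading frame is annotated as RfxCas13d, the RNA-targeting type VI CRISPR effector from Ruminococcus flavefaciens XPD3002. The "d" in the insert name indicates a nuclease-dead variant that binds but does not cleave target RNA, although the inactivating mutations are not listed in the record. Tandem rrnB T1 and T7Te terminators close the transcription unit. No guide RNA cassette is annotated, so the crRNA is presumably supplied from a separate plasmid. According to the associated publication title, the construct belongs to a toolset for simultaneous CRISPR-based control of transcription and translation in bacteria, where an RNA-binding dCas13d would plausibly serve the translation-level arm.
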