Addgene plasmid #225977: pRC055
Purpose: dRxCas13d expressed from pTet promoter
Depositing lab: Jesse Zalatan. Depositing organization: University of Washington. Publication: CRISPR-Cas tools for simultaneous transcription & translation control in bacteria. Cardiff RAL, Faulkner ID, Beall JG, Carothers JM, Zalatan JG. Nucleic Acids Res. 2024 May 22;52(9):5406-5419. doi: 10.1093/nar/gkae275. PubMed 38613390.
Backbone
  Vector backbone: p15a
  Total vector size (bp): 5494
  Vector type: CRISPR
Growth in bacteria
  Bacterial resistance: Chloramphenicol, 25 μg/mL
  Growth temperature: 37°C
  Growth strain: DH5alpha
  Copy number: High Copy
Gene/Insert
  Gene/Insert name: dRxCas13d
  Promoter: pTet
  Cloning method: Unknown
  Sequencing primers: 5′ n/a
Terms and licenses: Academic/Nonprofit Terms; Industry Terms: Not Available to Industry
How to cite: pRC055 was a gift from Jesse Zalatan (Addgene plasmid # 225977 ; http://n2t.net/addgene:225977 ; RRID:Addgene_225977)
